>Addgene plasmid #54613 | mTFP1-C1 | depositor partial sequence | sequence record 85010 | insert sequence
TTGTTTTGGCACCAAAATCAACGGGACTTTCCAAAATGTCGTAACAACTCCGCCCCATTGACGCAAATGG
GCGGTAGGCGTGTACGGTGGGAGGTCTATATAAGCAGAGCTGGTTTAGTGAACCGTCAGATCCGCTAGCG
CTACCGGTCGCCACCATGGTGAGCAAGGGCGAGGAGACCACAATGGGCGTAATCAAGCCCGACATGAAGA
TCAAGCTGAAGATGGAGGGCAACGTGAATGGCCACGCCTTCGTGATCGAGGGCGAGGGCGAGGGCAAGCC
CTACGACGGCACCAACACCATCAACCTGGAGGTGAAGGAGGGAGCCCCCCTGCCCTTCTCCTACGACATT
CTGACCACCGCGTTCGCCTACGGCAACAGGGCCTTCACCAAGTACCCCGACGACATCCCCAACTACTTCA
AGCAGTCCTTCCCCGAGGGCTACTCTTGGGAGCGCACCATGACCTTCGAGGACAAGGGCATCGTGAAGGT
GAAGTCCGACATCTCCATGGAGGAGGACTCCTTCATCTACGAGATACACCTCAAGGGCGAGAACTTCCCC
CCCAACGGCCCCGTGATGCAGAAGAAGACCACCGGCTGGGACGCCTCCACCGAGAGGATGTACGTGCGCG
ACGGCGTGCTGAAGGGCGACGTCAAGCACAAGCTGCTGCTGGAGGGCGGCGGCCACCACCGCGTTGACTT
CAAGACCATCTACAGGGCCAAGAAGGCGGTGAAGCTGCCCGACTATCACTTTGTGGACCACCGCATCGAG
ATCCTGAACCACGACAAGGACTACAACAAGGTGACCGTTTACGAGAGCGCCGTGGCCCGCAACTCCACCG
ACGGCATGGACGAGCTGTACAAGTCCGGACTCAGATCTCGAGCTCAAGCTTCGAATTCTGCAGTCGACGG
TACCGCGGGCCCGGGATCCACCGGATCTAGATAACTGATCATAATCAGCCATACCACATTTGTAGAGGTT
TTACTTGCTTTAAAAAACCTCCCACACCTCCCCCTGAACCTGAAACATAAAATGAATGCAATTGTTGTTG
TTAACTTGTTTATTGCAGCTTATAATGGTTACAAATAAAGCAATAGCATCACAA
