>Addgene plasmid #54613 | mTFP1-C1 | addgene partial sequence | sequence record 90700 | CMV-F 5'-CGCAAATGGGCGGTAGGCGTG-3'
AGCAGAGCTGGTTTAGTGAACCGTCAGATCCGCTAGCGCTACCGGTCGCCACCATGGTGAGCAAGGGCGA
GGAGACCACAATGGGCGTAATCAAGCCCGACATGAAGATCAAGCTGAAGATGGAGGGCAACGTGAATGGC
CACGCCTTCGTGATCGAGGGCGAGGGCGAGGGCAAGCCCTACGACGGCACCAACACCATCAACCTGGAGG
TGAAGGAGGGAGCCCCCCTGCCCTTCTCCTACGACATTCTGACCACCGCGTTCGCCTACGGCAACAGGGC
CTTCACCAAGTACCCCGACGACATCCCCAACTACTTCAAGCAGTCCTTCCCCGAGGGCTACTCTTGGGAG
CGCACCATGACCTTCGAGGACAAGGGCATCGTGAAGGTGAAGTCCGACATCTCCATGGAGGAGGACTCCT
TCATCTACGAGATACACCTCAAGGGCGAGAACTTCCCCCCCAACGGCCCCGTGATGCAGAAGAAGACCAC
CGGCTGGGACGCCTCCACCGAGAGGATGTACGTGCGCGACGGCGTGCTGAAGGGCGACGTCAAGCACAAG
CTGCTGCTGGAGGGCGGCGGCCACCACCGCGTTGACTTCAAGACCATCTACAGGGCCAAGAAGGCGGTGA
AGCTGCCCGACTATCACTTTGTGGACCACCGCATCGAGATCCTGAACCACGACAAGGACTACAACAAGGT
GACCGTTTACGAGAGCGCCGTGGCCCGCAACTCCACCGACGGCATGGACGAGCTGTACAAGTCCGGACTC
AGATCTCGAGCTCAAGCTTCGAATTCTGCAGTCGACGGTACCGCGGG
