[The description below was written by a language model from this plasmid's Addgene catalogue record.]
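Description:
mTFP1-C1 is an empty mammalian expression backbone of about 4.75 kb, designed for building fusions to the monomeric teal fluorescent protein mTFP1. The "C1" designation indicates the cloning-vector layout in which the fluorescent protein lies upstream of the cloning site. A gene of interest inserted in frame is therefore expressed with mTFP1 attached to its N terminus, consistent with the record listing the tag as N-terminal on the backbone. No insert is present. As supplied, the plasmid would be expected to express the fluorescent protein alone, so it could also serve as an unfused control alongside fusion constructs.

The plasmid is maintained in bacteria at high copy number under kanamycin selection. It also carries a neomycin resistance marker, so stably transfected mammalian cells can be selected with G418. The record does not include a feature table. It therefore does not state the promoter driving mTFP1, the polyadenylation signal, the origins of replication or the restriction sites available in the cloning region.

mTFP1 derives from work on hue-shifted monomeric variants of a Clavularia cyan fluorescent protein. The depositor lists its excitation maximum at 462 nm and emission maximum at 492 nm, which places it in the cyan-to-teal range. Typical use is tagging a protein of interest for live-cell or fixed-cell fluorescence imaging of its subcellular localization. The monomeric character of the fluorophore helps keep tag-driven oligomerization of the fusion partner low.
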