Addgene plasmid #54613: mTFP1-C1
Purpose: (Empty Backbone) Localization: C1 Cloning Vector, Excitation: 462, Emission: 492
Depositing lab: Robert Campbell & Michael Davidson. Depositing organization: Florida State University, Tallahassee. Publication: Hue-shifted monomeric variants of Clavularia cyan fluorescent protein: identification of the molecular determinants of color and applications in fluorescence imaging. Ai HW, Olenych SG, Wong P, Davidson MW, Campbell RE. BMC Biol. 2008 Mar 6;6:13. doi: 10.1186/1741-7007-6-13. PubMed 18325109.
Backbone
  Vector backbone: mTFP1-C1
  Backbone size (bp): 4750
  Vector type: Mammalian Expression
  Selectable markers: Neomycin (select with G418)
  Tag / fusion protein: mTFP1 (N terminal on backbone)
Growth in bacteria
  Bacterial resistance: Kanamycin, 50 μg/mL
  Growth temperature: 37°C
  Growth strain: DH5alpha
  Copy number: High Copy
Gene/Insert
  Gene/Insert name: None
  Tag / fusion protein: mTFP1 (N terminal on backbone)
Terms and licenses: Academic/Nonprofit Terms; Industry Terms: Not Available to Industry
Depositor comments: . Excitation = 462; Emission = 492
How to cite: mTFP1-C1 was a gift from Robert Campbell & Michael Davidson (Addgene plasmid # 54613 ; http://n2t.net/addgene:54613 ; RRID:Addgene_54613)
