LOCUS       Exported 4722 bp ds-DNA circular SYN 12-MAY-2021
DEFINITION  Localization: C1 Cloning Vector, Excitation: 462, Emission: 492.
ACCESSION   .
VERSION     .
KEYWORDS    mTFP1-C1
SOURCE      synthetic DNA construct
  ORGANISM  synthetic DNA construct
REFERENCE   1 (bases 1 to 4722)
  AUTHORS   Ai HW, Olenych SG, Wong P, Davidson MW, Campbell RE
  TITLE     Hue-shifted monomeric variants of Clavularia cyan fluorescent
            protein: identification of the molecular determinants of color and
            applications in fluorescence imaging.
  JOURNAL   BMC Biol. 2008 Mar 6;6:13. doi: 10.1186/1741-7007-6-13.
  PUBMED    18325109
REFERENCE   2 (bases 1 to 4722)
  AUTHORS   .
  TITLE     Direct Submission
  JOURNAL   Exported May 12, 2021 from SnapGene Server 1.1.58
            http://www.snapgene.com
FEATURES             Location/Qualifiers
     source          1..4722
                     /organism="synthetic DNA construct"
                     /mol_type="other DNA"
     enhancer        68..371
                     /label=CMV enhancer
                     /note="human cytomegalovirus immediate early enhancer"
     promoter        372..575
                     /label=CMV promoter
                     /note="human cytomegalovirus (CMV) immediate early
                     promoter"
     primer_bind     526..546
                     /label=CMV-F
                     /note="Human CMV immediate early promoter, forward primer"
     regulatory      614..623
                     /regulatory_class="other"
                     /note="vertebrate consensus sequence for strong initiation
                     of translation (Kozak, 1987)"
     CDS             620..1327
                     /codon_start=1
                     /product="monomeric teal (cyan) fluorescent protein (Ai et
                     al., 2006)"
                     /label=mTFP1
                     /note="mammalian codon-optimized"
                     /translation="MVSKGEETTMGVIKPDMKIKLKMEGNVNGHAFVIEGEGEGKPYDG
                     TNTINLEVKEGAPLPFSYDILTTAFAYGNRAFTKYPDDIPNYFKQSFPEGYSWERTMTF
                     EDKGIVKVKSDISMEEDSFIYEIHLKGENFPPNGPVMQKKTTGWDASTERMYVRDGVLK
                     GDVKHKLLLEGGGHHRVDFKTIYRAKKAVKLPDYHFVDHRIEILNHDKDYNKVTVYESA
                     VARNSTDGMDELYK"
     misc_feature    1328..1393
                     /label=MCS
                     /note="multiple cloning site"
     polyA_signal    1517..1638
                     /label=SV40 poly(A) signal
                     /note="SV40 polyadenylation signal"
     primer_bind     complement(1554..1573)
                     /label=SV40pA-R
                     /note="SV40 polyA, reverse primer"
     primer_bind     1608..1627
                     /label=EBV-rev
                     /note="SV40 polyA terminator, reverse primer"
     rep_origin      complement(1645..2100)
                     /direction=LEFT
                     /label=f1 ori
                     /note="f1 bacteriophage origin of replication; arrow
                     indicates direction of (+) strand synthesis"
     primer_bind     complement(1782..1803)
                     /label=F1ori-F
                     /note="F1 origin, forward primer"
     primer_bind     1994..2013
                     /label=F1ori-R
                     /note="F1 origin, reverse primer"
     promoter        2127..2231
                     /gene="bla"
                     /label=AmpR promoter
     promoter        2233..2590
                     /label=SV40 promoter
                     /note="SV40 enhancer and early promoter"
     primer_bind     complement(2256..2276)
                     /label=pBABE 3'
                     /note="SV40 enhancer, reverse primer for pBABE vectors"
     rep_origin      2441..2576
                     /label=SV40 ori
                     /note="SV40 origin of replication"
     primer_bind     2503..2522
                     /label=SV40pro-F
                     /note="SV40 promoter/origin, forward primer"
     CDS             2625..3419
                     /codon_start=1
                     /gene="aph(3')-II (or nptII)"
                     /product="aminoglycoside phosphotransferase from Tn5"
                     /label=NeoR/KanR
                     /note="confers resistance to neomycin, kanamycin, and G418
                     (Geneticin(R))"
                     /translation="MIEQDGLHAGSPAAWVERLFGYDWAQQTIGCSDAAVFRLSAQGRP
                     VLFVKTDLSGALNELQDEAARLSWLATTGVPCAAVLDVVTEAGRDWLLLGEVPGQDLLS
                     SHLAPAEKVSIMADAMRRLHTLDPATCPFDHQAKHRIERARTRMEAGLVDQDDLDEEHQ
                     GLAPAELFARLKASMPDGEDLVVTHGDACLPNIMVENGRFSGFIDCGRLGVADRYQDIA
                     LATRDIAEELGGEWADRFLVLYGIAAPDSQRIAFYRLLDEFF"
     primer_bind     complement(2679..2698)
                     /label=Neo-R
                     /note="Neomycin resistance gene, reverse primer"
     primer_bind     3289..3308
                     /label=Neo-F
                     /note="Neomycin resistance gene, forward primer"
     primer_bind     complement(3607..3626)
                     /label=TK-pA-R
                     /note="Thymidine kinase polyA, reverse primer"
     polyA_signal    3651..3698
                     /label=HSV TK poly(A) signal
                     /note="herpes simplex virus thymidine kinase
                     polyadenylation signal (Cole and Stacy, 1985)"
     rep_origin      4027..4615
                     /direction=RIGHT
                     /label=ori
                     /note="high-copy-number ColE1/pMB1/pBR322/pUC origin of
                     replication"
     primer_bind     4516..4535
                     /label=pBR322ori-F
                     /note="pBR322 origin, forward primer"
ORIGIN
        1 catgcattag ttattaatag taatcaatta cggggtcatt agttcatagc ccatatatgg
       61 agttccgcgt tacataactt acggtaaatg gcccgcctgg ctgaccgccc aacgaccccc
      121 gcccattgac gtcaataatg acgtatgttc ccatagtaac gccaataggg actttccatt
      181 gacgtcaatg ggtggagtat ttacggtaaa ctgcccactt ggcagtacat caagtgtatc
      241 atatgccaag tacgccccct attgacgtca atgacggtaa atggcccgcc tggcattatg
      301 cccagtacat gaccttatgg gactttccta cttggcagta catctacgta ttagtcatcg
      361 ctattaccat ggtgatgcgg ttttggcagt acatcaatgg gcgtggatag cggtttgact
      421 cacggggatt tccaagtctc caccccattg acgtcaatgg gagtttgttt tggcaccaaa
      481 atcaacggga ctttccaaaa tgtcgtaaca actccgcccc attgacgcaa atgggcggta
      541 ggcgtgtacg gtgggaggtc tatataagca gagctggttt agtgaaccgt cagatccgct
      601 agcgctaccg gtcgccacca tggtgagcaa gggcgaggag accacaatgg gcgtaatcaa
      661 gcccgacatg aagatcaagc tgaagatgga gggcaacgtg aatggccacg ccttcgtgat
      721 cgagggcgag ggcgagggca agccctacga cggcaccaac accatcaacc tggaggtgaa
      781 ggagggagcc cccctgccct tctcctacga cattctgacc accgcgttcg cctacggcaa
      841 cagggccttc accaagtacc ccgacgacat ccccaactac ttcaagcagt ccttccccga
      901 gggctactct tgggagcgca ccatgacctt cgaggacaag ggcatcgtga aggtgaagtc
      961 cgacatctcc atggaggagg actccttcat ctacgagata cacctcaagg gcgagaactt
     1021 cccccccaac ggccccgtga tgcagaagaa gaccaccggc tgggacgcct ccaccgagag
     1081 gatgtacgtg cgcgacggcg tgctgaaggg cgacgtcaag cacaagctgc tgctggaggg
     1141 cggcggccac caccgcgttg acttcaagac catctacagg gccaagaagg cggtgaagct
     1201 gcccgactat cactttgtgg accaccgcat cgagatcctg aaccacgaca aggactacaa
     1261 caaggtgacc gtttacgaga gcgccgtggc ccgcaactcc accgacggca tggacgagct
     1321 gtacaagtcc ggactcagat ctcgagctca agcttcgaat tctgcagtcg acggtaccgc
     1381 gggcccggga tccaccggat ctagataact gatcataatc agccatacca catttgtaga
     1441 ggttttactt gctttaaaaa acctcccaca cctccccctg aacctgaaac ataaaatgaa
     1501 tgcaattgtt gttgttaact tgtttattgc agcttataat ggttacaaat aaagcaatag
     1561 catcacaaat ttcacaaata aagcattttt ttcactgcat tctagttgtg gtttgtccaa
     1621 actcatcaat gtatcttaac gcgtaaattg taagcgttaa tattttgtta aaattcgcgt
     1681 taaatttttg ttaaatcagc tcatttttta accaataggc cgaaatcggc aaaatccctt
     1741 ataaatcaaa agaatagacc gagatagggt tgagtgttgt tccagtttgg aacaagagtc
     1801 cactattaaa gaacgtggac tccaacgtca aaggnnnnnn nnnnnnnnnn nnnnnnnnnn
     1861 nnnnnnnnnn nnnnnnnnnn nnntnnnnnn nnnnnnnnnn nnnnnnnnnn nnnnnnnnnn
     1921 nnnnnnnnnn nnnnnnnnnn nnnnnnnnnn nnnnnnnnnn nnnnnnnnnn nnnnngnnnn
     1981 nnnnnnnnnn nnnnnnnnnn nnnnnnnnnn nnnnnnnnnn nnnnnnnnnn nnnnnnnnnn
     2041 nnnnnnnnnn nnnnnnnnnn nnnnnnnnnn nnnnnnnnnn nnnnnnnnnn nnnnnnnnnn
     2101 caggtggcac ttttcgggga aatgtgcgcg gaacccctat ttgtttattt ttctaaatac
     2161 attcaaatat gtatccgctc atgagacaat aaccctgata aatgcttcaa taatattgaa
     2221 aaaggaagag tcctgaggcg gaaagaacca gctgtggaat gtgtgtcagt tagggtgtgg
     2281 aaagtcccca ggctccccag caggcagaag tatgcaaagc atgcatctca attagtcagc
     2341 aaccaggtgt ggaaagtccc caggctcccc agcaggcaga agtatgcaaa gcatgcatct
     2401 caattagtca gcaaccatag tcccgcccct aactccgccc atcccgcccc taactccgcc
     2461 cagttccgcc cattctccgc cccatggctg actaattttt tttatttatg cagaggccga
     2521 ggccgcctcg gcctctgagc tattccagaa gtagtgagga ggcttttttg gaggcctagg
     2581 cttttgcaaa gatcgatcaa gagacaggat gaggatcgtt tcgcatgatt gaacaagatg
     2641 gattgcacgc aggttctccg gccgcttggg tggagaggct attcggctat gactgggcac
     2701 aacagacaat cggctgctct gatgccgccg tgttccggct gtcagcgcag gggcgcccgg
     2761 ttctttttgt caagaccgac ctgtccggtg ccctgaatga actgcaagac gaggcagcgc
     2821 ggctatcgtg gctggccacg acgggcgttc cttgcgcagc tgtgctcgac gttgtcactg
     2881 aagcgggaag ggactggctg ctattgggcg aagtgccggg gcaggatctc ctgtcatctc
     2941 accttgctcc tgccgagaaa gtatccatca tggctgatgc aatgcggcgg ctgcatacgc
     3001 ttgatccggc tacctgccca ttcgaccacc aagcgaaaca tcgcatcgag cgagcacgta
     3061 ctcggatgga agccggtctt gtcgatcagg atgatctgga cgaagagcat caggggctcg
     3121 cgccagccga actgttcgcc aggctcaagg cgagcatgcc cgacggcgag gatctcgtcg
     3181 tgacccatgg cgatgcctgc ttgccgaata tcatggtgga aaatggccgc ttttctggat
     3241 tcatcgactg tggccggctg ggtgtggcgg accgctatca ggacatagcg ttggctaccc
     3301 gtgatattgc tgaagagctt ggcggcgaat gggctgaccg cttcctcgtg ctttacggta
     3361 tcgccgctcc cgattcgcag cgcatcgcct tctatcgcct tcttgacgag ttcttctgag
     3421 cgggactctg gggttcgaaa tgaccgacca agcgacgccc aacctgccat cacgagattt
     3481 cgattccacc gccgccttct atgaaaggtt gggcttcgga atcgttttcc gggacgccgg
     3541 ctggatgatc ctccagcgcg gggatctcat gctggagttc ttcgcccacc ctagggggag
     3601 gctaactgaa acacggaagg agacaatacc ggaaggaacc cgcgctatga cggcaataaa
     3661 aagacagaat aaaacgcacg gtgttgggtc gtttgttcat aaacgcgggg ttcggtccca
     3721 gggctggcac tctgtcgata ccccaccgag accccattgg ggccaatacg cccgcgtttc
     3781 ttccttttcc ccaccccacc ccccaagttc gggtgaaggc ccagggctcg cagccaacgt
     3841 cggggcggca ggccctgcca tagcctcagg ttactcatat atactttaga ttgatttaaa
     3901 acttcatttt taatttaaaa ggatctaggt gaagatcctt tttgataatc tcatgaccaa
     3961 aatcccttaa cgtgagtttt cgttccactg agcgtcagac cccgtagaaa agatcaaagg
     4021 atcttcttga gatccttttt ttctgcgcgt aatctgctgc ttgcaaacaa aaaaaccacc
     4081 gctaccagcg gtggtttgtt tgccggatca agagctacca actctttttc cgaaggtaac
     4141 tggcttcagc agagcgcaga taccaaatac tgttcttcta gtgtagccgt agttaggcca
     4201 ccacttcaag aactctgtag caccgcctac atacctcgct ctgctaatcc tgttaccagt
     4261 ggctgctgcc agtggcgata agtcgtgtct taccgggttg gactcaagac gatagttacc
     4321 ggataaggcg cagcggtcgg gctgaacggg gggttcgtgc acacagccca gcttggagcg
     4381 aacgacctac accgaactga gatacctaca gcgtgagcta tgagaaagcg ccacgcttcc
     4441 cgaagggaga aaggcggaca ggtatccggt aagcggcagg gtcggaacag gagagcgcac
     4501 gagggagctt ccagggggaa acgcctggta tctttatagt cctgtcgggt ttcgccacct
     4561 ctgacttgag cgtcgatttt tgtgatgctc gtcagggggg cggagcctat ggaaaaacgc
     4621 cagcaacgcg gcctttttac ggttcctggc cttttgctgg ccttttgctc acatgttctt
     4681 tcctgcgtta tcccctgatt ctgtggataa ccgtattacc gc
//
